Addgene plasmid #197862: CMV-FLAG-TAOK2
Purpose: Expression of FLAG-tagged TAOK2 / PSK1 alpha in mammalian cells
Depositing lab: Jonathan Morris. Depositing organization: King's College London. Publication: Targeting TAO Kinases Using a New Inhibitor Compound Delays Mitosis and Induces Mitotic Cell Death in Centrosome Amplified Breast Cancer Cells. Koo CY, Giacomini C, Reyes-Corral M, Olmos Y, Tavares IA, Marson CM, Linardopoulos S, Tutt AN, Morris JDH. Mol Cancer Ther. 2017 Nov;16(11):2410-2421. doi: 10.1158/1535-7163.MCT-17-0077. Epub 2017 Aug 22. PubMed 28830982.
Backbone
  Vector backbone: pFLAG-CMV-2
  Backbone manufacturer: Sigma
  Backbone size w/o insert (bp): 4700
  Total vector size (bp): 8405
  Vector type: Mammalian Expression
Growth in bacteria
  Bacterial resistance: Ampicillin, 100 μg/mL
  Growth temperature: 37°C
  Growth strain: DH5alpha
  Copy number: High Copy
Gene/Insert
  Gene/Insert name: TAOK2 (alt names: PSK1; PSK1-alpha)
  Species: H. sapiens (human)
  Insert size (bp): 3705
  Mutation: Wild Type
  GenBank ID: 9344
  Entrez Gene: TAOK2 (a.k.a. MAP3K17, PSK, PSK1, PSK1-BETA, TAO1, TAO2, Tao2beta)
  Promoter: SV40
  Tag / fusion protein: GFP (N terminal on backbone)
  Cloning method: Restriction Enzyme; 5′ cloning site Hind111 (not destroyed); 3′ cloning site EcoR1 (not destroyed)
  Sequencing primers: 5′ CMV30 sequencing primer CMV FOR; 3′ CMV24 sequencing primer CMV REV
Resource information
  A portion of this plasmid was derived from a plasmid made by: Cloned by Jonathan Morris at KCL (subject to MTA with Addgene)
Terms and licenses: Academic/Nonprofit Terms; Industry Terms: Not Available to Industry
Depositor comments: Plese note: This construct originated from a T47-D breast carcinoma cell cDNA library and contains the R1211H variant in PSK1/TAOK2.
How to cite: CMV-FLAG-TAOK2 was a gift from Jonathan Morris (Addgene plasmid # 197862 ; http://n2t.net/addgene:197862 ; RRID:Addgene_197862)
