[The description below was written by a language model from this plasmid's Addgene catalogue record and pLannotate feature annotations shown in this document.]
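Description:
CMV-FLAG-TAOK2 is a mammalian expression plasmid built on the commercial pFLAG-CMV-2 backbone for producing FLAG-tagged human TAOK2 (also called PSK1 or PSK1-alpha), a serine/threonine kinase of the TAO family that acts upstream of the p38 stress-activated MAPK cascade. It is propagated in E. coli as a high-copy plasmid through a ColE1/pUC-type origin with ampicillin selection (AmpR, β-lactamase under its own promoter). It also carries an f1 origin for single-stranded DNA production. Remnants of lac-derived sequences (lacZα and lacI fragments, lac promoter and operator) and a T7 promoter are present in the backbone. No mammalian selection marker is annotated, so the plasmid appears suited mainly to transient transfection.

In the sequenced record, the 3.7 kb TAOK2 coding sequence lies downstream of the human cytomegalovirus immediate-early enhancer and promoter. It is preceded by a short FLAG epitope sequence (annotated as a fragment of 3xFLAG) that gives an N-terminal tag, and it is followed by the human growth hormone polyadenylation signal. The insert was cloned between HindIII and EcoRI sites, both retained. The catalogue fields list the promoter as SV40 and the tag as GFP, but the feature table does not support either. No GFP is annotated, and the SV40 enhancer/early promoter element sits downstream of the poly(A) signal as a backbone component rather than driving the insert.

Although the entry is listed as wild type, the depositor notes that the cDNA came from a T47-D breast carcinoma library and carries the R1211H variant. The construct is used to overexpress and detect TAOK2 in mammalian cells, and its associated publication concerns TAO kinase inhibition and mitosis in breast cancer cells.
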