Features (pLannotate 1.2.2; 17 found; start..end, strand, type, name):
      4..158     -  CDS            lacZα (fragment): LacZα fragment of β-galactosidase; lacZ fragment
    318..697     +  enhancer       CMV enhancer: human cytomegalovirus immediate early enhancer
    699..898     +  promoter       CMV promoter: human cytomegalovirus (CMV) immediate early promoter
    934..954     +  CDS            3xFLAG (fragment): three tandem FLAG® epitope tags
    962..4666    +  CDS            TAOK2: TAOK2_HUMAN - Also known as KIAA0881, MAP3K17, PSK, PSK1. Experimental evidence at protein level: Swiss-Prot protein existence level 1. Serine/threonine-protein kinase involved in different processes such as membrane blebbing and apoptotic bodies formation DNA damage response and MAPK14/p38 MAPK stress-activated MAPK cascade. Phosphorylates itself, MBP, activated MAPK8, MAP2K3, MAP2K6 and tubulins. Activates the MAPK14/p38 MAPK signaling pathway through the specific activation and phosphorylation of the upstream MAP2K3 and MAP2K6 kinases. In response to DNA damage, involved in the G2/M transit
   4746..4764    -  misc_feature   MCS (fragment): pUC18/19 multiple cloning site
   4765..5387    +  polyA_signal   hGH poly(A) signal: human growth hormone polyadenylation signal
   5416..5745    +  promoter       SV40 promoter: SV40 enhancer and early promoter
   5784..5802    -  promoter       T7 promoter: promoter for bacteriophage T7 RNA polymerase
   5840..5856    -  protein_bind   lac operator: The lac repressor binds to the lac operator to inhibit transcription in E. coli. This inhibition can be relieved by adding lactose or isopropyl-β-D-thiogalactopyranoside (IPTG). lac repressor encoded by lacI
   5864..5894    -  promoter       lac promoter: promoter for the E. coli lac operon
   5909..5930    -  protein_bind   CAP binding site: CAP binding activates transcription in the presence of cAMP. E. coli catabolite activator protein
   5943..6035    -  CDS            lacI (fragment): lac repressor; lacI; The lac repressor binds to the lac operator to inhibit transcription in E. coli. This inhibition can be relieved by adding lactose or isopropyl-β-D-thiogalactopyranoside (IPTG).
   6218..6806    -  rep_origin     ori: high-copy-number ColE1/pMB1/pBR322/pUC origin of replication
   6977..7837    -  CDS            AmpR: β-lactamase; bla; confers resistance to ampicillin, carbenicillin, and related antibiotics
   7838..7942    -  promoter       AmpR promoter: bla
   7969..8397    +  rep_origin     f1 ori (sequence partly withheld): f1 bacteriophage origin of replication; arrow indicates direction of (+) strand synthesis
>Addgene plasmid #197862 | CMV-FLAG-TAOK2 | addgene full sequence | sequence record 388242 | Addgene NGS Result
CCATTCGCCATTCAGGCTGCGCAACTGTTGGGAAGGGCGATCGGTGCGGGCCTCTTCGCTATTACGCCAG
CTGGCGAAAGGGGGATGTGCTGCAAGGCGATTAAGTTGGGTAACGCCAGGGTTTTCCCAGTCACGACGTT
GTAAAACGACGGCCAGTGCCAAGCTGATCTATACATTGAATCAATATTGGCAATTAGCCATATTAGTCAT
TGGTTATATAGCATAAATCAATATTGGCTATTGGCCATTGCATACGTTGTATCTATATCATAATATGTAC
ATTTATATTGGCTCATGTCCAATATGACCGCCATGTTGACATTGATTATTGACTAGTTATTAATAGTAAT
CAATTACGGGGTCATTAGTTCATAGCCCATATATGGAGTTCCGCGTTACATAACTTACGGTAAATGGCCC
GCCTGGCTGACCGCCCAACGACCCCCGCCCATTGACGTCAATAATGACGTATGTTCCCATAGTAACGCCA
ATAGGGACTTTCCATTGACGTCAATGGGTGGAGTATTTACGGTAAACTGCCCACTTGGCAGTACATCAAG
TGTATCATATGCCAAGTCCGCCCCCTATTGACGTCAATGACGGTAAATGGCCCGCCTGGCATTATGCCCA
GTACATGACCTTACGGGACTTTCCTACTTGGCAGTACATCTACGTATTAGTCATCGCTATTACCATGGTG
ATGCGGTTTTGGCAGTACACCAATGGGCGTGGATAGCGGTTTGACTCACGGGGATTTCCAAGTCTCCACC
CCATTGACGTCAATGGGAGTTTGTTTTGGCACCAAAATCAACGGGACTTTCCAAAATGTCGTAATAACCC
CGCCCCGTTGACGCAAATGGGCGGTAGGCGTGTACGGTGGGAGGTCTATATAAGCAGAGCTCGTTTAGTG
AACCGTCAGAATTGATCTACCATGGACTACAAAGACGATGACGACAAGCTTATGCCAGCTGGGGGCCGGG
CCGGGAGCCTGAAGGACCCAGATGTGGCTGAGCTCTTCTTCAAGGATGACCCAGAAAAGCTCTTCTCTGA
CCTCCGGGAAATTGGCCATGGCAGCTTTGGAGCCGTATACTTTGCCCGGGATGTCCGGAATAGTGAGGTG
GTGGCCATCAAGAAGATGTCCTACAGTGGGAAGCAGTCCAATGAGAAATGGCAAGACATCATCAAGGAGG
TGCGGTTCTTACAGAAGCTCCGGCATCCCAACACCATTCAGTACCGGGGCTGTTACCTGAGGGAGCACAC
GGCTTGGCTGGTAATGGAGTATTGCCTGGGCTCAGCTTCTGACCTTCTAGAAGTGCACAAGAAACCCCTT
CAGGAGGTAGAGATCGCAGCTGTGACCCACGGGGCGCTTCAGGGCCTGGCATATCTGCACTCCCACAACA
TGATCCATAGGGATGTGAAGGCTGGAAATATCCTGCTGTCAGAGCCAGGGTTAGTGAAGCTAGGGGACTT
TGGTTCTGCGTCCATCATGGCACCTGCCAACTCCTTCGTGGGCACCCCATACTGGATGGCACCCGAGGTG
ATCCTGGCCATGGATGAGGGGCAGTACGATGGCAAAGTGGACGTCTGGTCCTTGGGGATAACCTGCATCG
AGCTGGCTGAACGGAAACCACCGCTCTTTAACATGAATGCGATGAGTGCCTTATACCACATTGCACAGAA
CGAATCCCCCGTGCTCCAGTCAGGACACTGGTCTGAGTACTTCCGGAATTTTGTCGACTCCTGTCTTCAG
AAAATCCCTCAAGACAGACCAACCTCAGAGGTTCTCCTGAAGCACCGCTTTGTGCTCCGGGAGCGGCCAC
CCACAGTCATCATGGACCTGATCCAGAGGACCAAGGATGCCGTGCGGGAGCTGGACAACCTGCAGTACCG
CAAGATGAAGAAGATCCTGTTCCAAGAGGCACCCAACGGCCCTGGTGCCGAGGCCCCAGAGGAGGAAGAG
GAGGCCGAGCCCTACATGCACCGGGCCGGGACTCTGACCAGCCTCGAGAGTAGCCACTCAGTGCCCAGCA
TGTCCATCAGCGCCTCCAGCCAGAGCAGCTCCGTCAACAGCCTAGCAGATGCCTCAGACAACGAGGAAGA
GGAGGAGGAGGAGGAGGAAGAGGAGGAGGAGGAAGAAGGCCCTGAAGCCCGGGAGATGGCCATGATGCAG
GAGGGGGAGCACACAGTCACCTCTCACAGCTCCATTATCCACCGGCTGCCGGGCTCTGACAACCTATATG
ATGACCCCTACCAGCCAGAGATAACCCCCAGCCCTCTCCAGCCGCCTGCAGCCCCAGCTCCCACTTCCAC
CACCTCTTCCGCCCGCCGCCGGGCCTACTGCCGTAACCGAGACCACTTTGCCACCATCCGAACCGCCTCC
CTGGTCAGCCGTCAGATCCAGGAGCATGAGCAGGACTCTGCGCTGCGGGAGCAGCTGAGCGGCTATAAGC
GGATGCGACGACAGCACCAGAAGCAGCTGCTGGCCCTGGAGTCACGGCTGAGGGGTGAACGGGAGGAGCA
CAGTGCACGGCTGCAGCGGGAGCTTGAGGCGCAGCGGGCTGGCTTTGGGGCAGAGGCAGAAAAGCTGGCC
CGGCGGCACCAGGCCATAGGTGAGAAGGAGGCACGAGCTGCCCAGGCCGAGGAGCGGAAGTTCCAGCAGC
ACATCCTTGGGCAGCAGAAGAAGGAGCTGGCTGCCCTGCTGGAGGCACAGAAGCGGACCTACAAACTTCG
CAAGGAACAGCTGAAGGAGGAGCTCCAGGAGAACCCCAGCACTCCCAAGCGGGAGAAGGCCGAGTGGCTG
CTGCGGCAGAAGGAGCAGCTCCAGCAGTGCCAGGCGGAGGAGGAAGCAGGGCTGCTGCGGCGGCAGCGCC
AGTACTTTGAGCTGCAGTGTCGCCAGTACAAGCGCAAGATGTTGCTGGCTCGGCACAGCCTGGACCAGGA
CCTGCTGCGGGAGGACCTGAACAAGAAGCAGACCCAGAAGGACTTGGAGTGTGCACTGCTGCTTCGGCAG
CACGAGGCCACGCGGGAGCTGGAGCTGCGGCAGCTCCAGGCCGTGCAGCGCACGCGGGCTGAGCTCACCC
GCCTGCAGCACCAGACGGAGCTGGGCAACCAGCTGGAGTACAACAAGCGGCGTGAGCAAGAGTTGCGGCA
GAAGCATGCGGCCCAGGTTCGCCAGCAGCCCAAGAGCCTCAAAGTACGTGCAGGCCAGCGCCCCCCGGGC
CTTCCACTCCCCATTCCTGGGGCTCTGGGCCCACCCAACACAGGCACCCCTATAGAACAGCAGCCCTGCT
CACCTGGCCAGGAGGCAGTCCTGGACCAAAGAATGCTTGGCGAGGAGGAGGAAGCAGTTGGAGAGAGAAG
GATTCTGGGAAAGGAAGGGGCCACTTTGGAGCCCAAGCAGCAGAGGATTCTGGGGGAAGAATCAGGAGCC
CCTAGTCCCAGTCCACAAAAACATGGGAGCCTGGTTGATGAGGAAGTTTGGGGTCTGCCTGAGGAGATAG
AGGAGCTTAGGGTGCCCTCCCTTGTACCCCAGGAGAGGAGCATTGTTGGCCAGGAGGAGGCTGGGACGTG
GAGCTTGTGGGGGAAGGAGGATGAGAGTCTTCTGGATGAGGAGTTTGAGCTTGGCTGGGTCCAGGGCCCA
GCACTGACTCCCGTCCCTGAGGAGGAGGAAGAAGAGGAAGAGGGGGCTCCGATTGGGACCCCTAGGGATC
CTGGAGATGGTTGTCCTTCCCCCGACATCCCTCCTGAACCCCCTCCAACACACCTGAGGCCCTGCCCTGC
CAGCCAGCTCCCTGGACTCCTGTCCCATGGCCTCCTGGCCGGCCTCTCCTTTGCAGTGGGGTCCTCCTCT
GGCCTCCTGCCCCTCCTGCTGCTGCTGCTGCTTCCATTGCTGGCAGCCCAGGGTGGGGGTGGCCTGCAGG
CAGCGCTGCTGGCCCTTGAGGTGGGGCTGGTGGGTCTGGGGGCCTCCTACCTGCTCCTTTGTACAGCCCT
GCACCTGCCCTCCAGTCTTTTCCTACTCCTGGCCCAGGGTACCGCACTGGGGGCCGTCCTGGGCCTGAGC
TGGCGCCGAGGCCTCATGGGTGTTCCCCTGGGCCTTGGAGCTGCCTGGCTCTTAGCTTGGCCAGGCCTAG
CTCTACCTCTGGTGGCTATGGCAGCGGGGGGCAGATGGGTGCGGCAGCAGGGCCCCCGGGTGCGCCGGGG
CATATCTCGACTCTGGTTGCGGGTTCTGCTGCGCCTGTCACCCATGGCCTTCCGGGCCCTGCAGGGCTGT
GGGGCTGTGGGGGACCGGGGTCTGTTTGCACTGTACCCCAAAACCAACAAGGATGGCTTCCGCAGCCGCC
TGCCCGTCCCTGGGCCCCGGCGGCGTAATCCCCGCACCACCCAACACCCATTAGCTCTGTTGGCAAGGGT
CTGGGTCCTGTGCAAGGGCTGGAACTGGCGTCTGGCACGGGCCAGCCAGGGTTTAGCATCCCACTTGCCC
CCGTGGGCCATCCACACACTGGCCAGCTGGGGCCTGCTTCGGGGTGAACGGCCCACCCGAATCCCCCGGC
TACTACCACGCAGCCAGCGCCAGCTAGGGCCCCCTGCCTCCCACCAGCCACTGCCAGGGACTCTAGCCGG
GCGGAGGTCACGCACCCGCCAGTCCCGGGCCCTGCCCCCCTGGAGGTAGCTGACTCCAGCCCTTCCAGCC
CAAATCTAGAGCATTGAGTAGATAGAATTCATCGATAGATCTGATATCGGTACCAGTCGACTCTAGAGGA
TCCCGGGTGGCATCCCTGTGACCCCTCCCCAGTGCCTCTCCTGGCCCTGGAAGTTGCCACTCCAGTGCCC
ACCAGCCTTGTCCTAATAAAATTAAGTTGCATCATTTTGTCTGACTAGGTGTCCTTCTATAATATTATGG
GGTGGAGGGGGGTGGTATGGAGCAAGGGGCAAGTTGGGAAGACAACCTGTAGGGCCTGCGGGGTCTATTG
GGAACCAAGCTGGAGTGCAGTGGCACAATCTTGGCTCACTGCAATCTCCGCCTCCTGGGTTCAAGCGATT
CTCCTGCCTCAGCCTCCCGAGTTGTTGGGATTCCAGGCATGCATGACCAGGCTCAGCTAATTTTTGTTTT
TTTGGTAGAGACGGGGTTTCACCATATTGGCCAGGCTGGTCTCCAACTCCTAATCTCAGGTGATCTACCC
ACCTTGGCCTCCCAAATTGCTGGGATTACAGGCGTGAACCACTGCTCCCTTCCCTGTCCTTCTGATTTTA
AAATAACTATACCAGCAGGAGGACGTCCAGACACAGCATAGGCTACCTGGCCATGCCCAACCGGTGGGAC
ATTTGAGTTGCTTGCTTGGCACTGTCCTCTCATGCGTTGGGTCCACTCAGTAGATGCCTGTTGAATTGGG
TACGCGGCCAGCTTGGCTGTGGAATGTGTGTCAGTTAGGGTGTGGAAAGTCCCCAGGCTCCCCAGCAGGC
AGAAGTATGCAAAGCATGCATCTCAATTAGTCAGCAACCAGGTGTGGAAAGTCCCCAGGCTCCCCAGCAG
GCAGAAGTATGCAAAGCATGCATCTCAATTAGTCAGCAACCATAGTCCCGCCCCTAACTCCGCCCATCCC
GCCCCTAACTCCGCCCAGTTCCGCCCATTCTCCGCCCCATGGCTGACTAATTTTTTTTATTTATGCAGAG
GCCGAGGCCGCCTCGGCCTCTGAGCTATTCCAGAAGTAGTGAGGAGGCTTTTTTGGAGGCCTAGGCTTTT
GCAAAAAGCTCCTCGAGGAACTGAAAAACCAGAAAGTTAATTCCCTATAGTGAGTCGTATTAAATTCGTA
ATCATGTCATAGCTGTTTCCTGTGTGAAATTGTTATCCGCTCACAATTCCACACAACATACGAGCCGGAA
GCATAAAGTGTAAAGCCTGGGGTGCCTAATGAGTGAGCTAACTCACATTAATTGCGTTGCGCTCACTGCC
CGCTTTCCAGTCGGGAAACCTGTCGTGCCAGCTGCATTAATGAATCGGCCAACGCGCGGGGAGAGGCGGT
TTGCGTATTGGGCGCTCTTCCGCTTCCTCGCTCACTGACTCGCTGCGCTCGGTCGTTCGGCTGCGGCGAG
CGGTATCAGCTCACTCAAAGGCGGTAATACGGTTATCCACAGAATCAGGGGATAACGCAGGAAAGAACAT
GTGAGCAAAAGGCCAGCAAAAGGCCAGGAACCGTAAAAAGGCCGCGTTGCTGGCGTTTTTCCATAGGCTC
CGCCCCCCTGACGAGCATCACAAAAATCGACGCTCAAGTCAGAGGTGGCGAAACCCGACAGGACTATAAA
GATACCAGGCGTTTCCCCCTGGAAGCTCCCTCGTGCGCTCTCCTGTTCCGACCCTGCCGCTTACCGGATA
CCTGTCCGCCTTTCTCCCTTCGGGAAGCGTGGCGCTTTCTCATAGCTCACGCTGTAGGTATCTCAGTTCG
GTGTAGGTCGTTCGCTCCAAGCTGGGCTGTGTGCACGAACCCCCCGTTCAGCCCGACCGCTGCGCCTTAT
CCGGTAACTATCGTCTTGAGTCCAACCCGGTAAGACACGACTTATCGCCACTGGCAGCAGCCACTGGTAA
CAGGATTAGCAGAGCGAGGTATGTAGGCGGTGCTACAGAGTTCTTGAAGTGGTGGCCTAACTACGGCTAC
ACTAGAAGAACAGTATTTGGTATCTGCGCTCTGCTGAAGCCAGTTACCTTCGGAAAAAGAGTTGGTAGCT
CTTGATCCGGCAAACAAACCACCGCTGGTAGCGGTGGTTTTTTTGTTTGCAAGCAGCAGATTACGCGCAG
AAAAAAAGGATCTCAAGAAGATCCTTTGATCTTTTCTACGGGGTCTGACGCTCAGTGGAACGAAAACTCA
CGTTAAGGGATTTTGGTCATGAGATTATCAAAAAGGATCTTCACCTAGATCCTTTTAAATTAAAAATGAA
GTTTTAAATCAATCTAAAGTATATATGAGTAAACTTGGTCTGACAGTTACCAATGCTTAATCAGTGAGGC
ACCTATCTCAGCGATCTGTCTATTTCGTTCATCCATAGTTGCCTGACTCCCCGTCGTGTAGATAACTACG
ATACGGGAGGGCTTACCATCTGGCCCCAGTGCTGCAATGATACCGCGAGACCCACGCTCACCGGCTCCAG
ATTTATCAGCAATAAACCAGCCAGCCGGAAGGGCCGAGCGCAGAAGTGGTCCTGCAACTTTATCCGCCTC
CATCCAGTCTATTAATTGTTGCCGGGAAGCTAGAGTAAGTAGTTCGCCAGTTAATAGTTTGCGCAACGTT
GTTGCCATTGCTACAGGCATCGTGGTGTCACGCTCGTCGTTTGGTATGGCTTCATTCAGCTCCGGTTCCC
AACGATCAAGGCGAGTTACATGATCCCCCATGTTGTGCAAAAAAGCGGTTAGCTCCTTCGGTCCTCCGAT
CGTTGTCAGAAGTAAGTTGGCCGCAGTGTTATCACTCATGGTTATGGCAGCACTGCATAATTCTCTTACT
GTCATGCCATCCGTAAGATGCTTTTCTGTGACTGGTGAGTACTCAACCAAGTCATTCTGAGAATAGTGTA
TGCGGCGACCGAGTTGCTCTTGCCCGGCGTCAATACGGGATAATACCGCGCCACATAGCAGAACTTTAAA
AGTGCTCATCATTGGAAAACGTTCTTCGGGGCGAAAACTCTCAAGGATCTTACCGCTGTTGAGATCCAGT
TCGATGTAACCCACTCGTGCACCCAACTGATCTTCAGCATCTTTTACTTTCACCAGCGTTTCTGGGTGAG
CAAAAACAGGAAGGCAAAATGCCGCAAAAAAGGGAATAAGGGCGACACGGAAATGTTGAATACTCATACT
CTTCCTTTTTCAATATTATTGAAGCATTTATCAGGGTTATTGTCTCATGAGCGGATACATATTTGAATGT
ATTTAGAAAAATAAACAAATAGGGGTTCCGCGCACATTTCCCCGAAAAGTGCCACCTG
[124 nt withheld, positions 7969-8092]
C
[91 nt withheld, positions 8094-8184]
A
[49 nt withheld, positions 8186-8234]
CCTTTGACGTTGGAGTCCACGTTCTTT
[37 nt withheld, positions 8262-8298]
ACCCTATCTCGGTCTATTCTTTTGATTTATAAGGGATTTTGCCGATTTCGGCCTATTGGTTAAAAAATGA
GCTGATTTAACAAAAATTTAACGCGAATTTTAACAAAATATTAACGCTTACAATTT
